Addgene plasmid #29388: pTH397-SUP45-I222S
Depositing lab: Tobias von der Haar. Depositing organization: London and South East University Group (LASE). Publication: Decoding accuracy in eRF1 mutants and its correlation with pleiotropic quantitative traits in yeast. Merritt GH, Naemi WR, Mugnier P, Webb HM, Tuite MF, von der Haar T. Nucleic Acids Res. 2010 Sep . 38(16):5479-92. 10.1093/nar/gkq338 PubMed 20444877.
Backbone
  Vector backbone: pRS315
  Backbone size w/o insert (bp): 5976
  Vector type: Yeast Expression
  Selectable markers: LEU2
Growth in bacteria
  Bacterial resistance: Ampicillin, 100 μg/mL
  Growth temperature: 37°C
  Growth strain: DH5alpha
  Copy number: Low Copy
Gene/Insert
  Gene/Insert name: SUP45 gene encoding translation release factor 1 from S. cerevisiae (alt name: eRF1)
  Species: S. cerevisiae (budding yeast)
  Insert size (bp): 2984
  Mutation: I222S mutant gene (corresponding to the sup45-2 allele) including genomic sequence 1432 bp upstream of AUG and 241 bp downstream of stop codon.
  GenBank ID: NM_001178491
  Entrez Gene: SUP45 (a.k.a. YBR143C, SAL4, SUP1, SUP47)
  Cloning method: Restriction Enzyme; 5′ cloning site XbaI (not destroyed); 3′ cloning site HindIII (not destroyed)
  Sequencing primers: 5′ n/a
Terms and licenses: Academic/Nonprofit Terms; Industry Terms: Not Available to Industry
How to cite: pTH397-SUP45-I222S was a gift from Tobias von der Haar (Addgene plasmid # 29388 ; http://n2t.net/addgene:29388 ; RRID:Addgene_29388)
