[The description below was written by a language model from this plasmid's Addgene catalogue record.]
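Description:
pTH397-SUP45-I222S is a yeast expression plasmid built on pRS315, a yeast–E. coli shuttle vector of the centromeric pRS series. It is propagated in E. coli under ampicillin selection, where the record lists it as low copy, and it is maintained in Saccharomyces cerevisiae through the LEU2 auxotrophic marker, which allows selection in leu2 strains on medium lacking leucine. As a pRS315 derivative it would be expected to carry a CEN/ARS element giving stable, roughly single-copy maintenance in yeast, although no feature table is provided to confirm individual backbone elements.

The insert is a genomic fragment of about 3 kb containing the S. cerevisiae SUP45 gene, which encodes the eukaryotic translation release factor eRF1, cloned between XbaI and HindIII sites that both remain intact. The fragment includes 1432 bp of sequence upstream of the start codon and 241 bp downstream of the stop codon, so expression presumably depends on the gene's native flanking regulatory sequences rather than a heterologous promoter, giving near-physiological levels from a low-copy vector. The coding sequence carries the I222S substitution, corresponding to the classical sup45-2 allele. No epitope tags or reporters are recorded.

The associated work concerns decoding accuracy in eRF1 mutants and its relationship to pleiotropic quantitative traits in yeast. This suggests the plasmid serves to supply a defined mutant release factor in yeast, so that effects on stop codon recognition and readthrough and on wider cellular phenotypes can be compared with wild-type SUP45 and other mutant alleles.
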