>Addgene plasmid #29388 | pTH397-SUP45-I222S | addgene partial sequence | sequence record 34724 | 29388 with ySUP45-F (tcaagctgacgacaagttcg)
GTTTGGTTCTGTGTCCGGTAATACGAGAACTGTTTTACATAAATTTACTGTCGATCTGCCAAAAAAGCAT
GGTAGAGGTGGTCAATCTGCGCTTCGTTTTGCTCGTTTAAGAGAAGAAAAAAGACATAATTATGTGAGAA
AGGTCGCCGAAGTTGCTGTTCAAAATTTTATTACTAATGACAAAGTCAATGTTAAGGGTTTAAGTTTAGC
TGGTTCTGCTGACTTTAAGACCGATTTGGCTAAATCTGAATTATTCGATCCAAGACTAGCATGTAAGGTT
ATTTCCATCGTGGATGTTTCTTATGGTGGTGAAAACGGTTTCAACCAGGCTATCGAACTTTCTGCCGAAG
CGTTGGCCAATGTCAAGTATGTTCAAGAAAAGAAATTATTGGAGGCATATTTTGACGAAATTTCCCAGGA
CACTGGTAAATTCTGTTATGGTATAGATGATACTTTAAAGGCATTGGATTTAGGTGCAGTCGAAAAATTA
ATTGTTTTCGAAAATTTGGAAACTATCAGATATACATTTAAAGATGCCGAGGATAATGAGGTTATAAAAT
TCGCTGAACCAGAAGCCAAGGACAAGTCGTTTGCTATTGACAAAGCTACCGGCCAAGAAATGGACGTTGT
CTCCGAAGAACCTTTAATTGAATGGCTAGCAGCTAACTACAAAAACTTCGGTGCTACCTTGGAATTCATC
ACAGACAAATCTTCAGAAGGTGCCCAATTTGTCACAGGTTTTGGTGGTATTGGTGCCATGCTGCGTTACA
AAGTTAATTTTGAACAACTA
