>Addgene plasmid #29388 | pTH397-SUP45-I222S | addgene partial sequence | sequence record 34725 | 29388 with M13R
CTAAAGGGAACAAAAGCTGGTACCGGGCCCCCCCTCGAGGTCGACGGTATCGATAAGCTTATCGATACCG
TCGAGGCTTTTGAAGAGAAACTCTCCTTTCACTGTATTTTCTACGTAATATACACGGTCCTCTAAACCCA
CTATGTACTTTCAACAAAGGAATTAGCTCAATATAGAGCAAAAGGTTTACCAAGTATATATTATATTGTA
CAAAAAATTAAAAGCGAATTTAATTTAAATCTGGCATCTAGTGATTAAATTCTTTTTGATTCGATTTTTT
TCTCCCCCTTTTATTTATTTAAATGAAATCATAGTCGGATCCTTCATCTTCGTCATAATATTCATCCTCA
GATTCATCAACTAGTTGTTCAAAATTAACTTTGTAACGCAGCATGGCACCAATACCACCAAAACCTGTGA
CAAATTGGGCACCTTCTGAAGATTTGTCTGTGATGAATTCCAAGGTAGCACCGAAGTTTTTGTAGTTAGC
TGCTAGCCATTCAATTAAAGGTTCTTCGGAGACAACGTCCATTTCTTGGCCGGTAGCTTTGTCAATAGCA
AACGACTTGTCCTTGGCTTCTGGTTCAGCGAATTTTATAACCTCATTATCCTCGGCATCTTTAAATGTAT
ATCTGATAGTTTCCAAATTTTCGAAAACAATTAATTTTTCGACTGCACCTAAATCCAATGCCTTTAAAGT
ATCATCTATACCATAACAGAATTTACCAGTGTCCTGGGAAATTTCGTCAAAATATGCCTCCAATAATTTC
TTTTCTTGAACATACTTGACATTGGCCAACGCTTCGGCAGAAAGTTCGATAGCCTGGTTGAAACCGTTTT
CACCACCATAAGAAACATCCACGA
